Addgene plasmid #149180: pGBW-m4046701
Purpose: Yeast Expression plasmid for SARS-CoV-2 nsp11
Depositing lab: Ginkgo Bioworks & Benjie Chen. Depositing organization: Ginkgo Bioworks.
Backbone
  Vector backbone: AmpR; 2u URA3
  Backbone size w/o insert (bp): 4078
  Vector type: Yeast Expression
  Selectable markers: URA3
Growth in bacteria
  Bacterial resistance: Ampicillin, 100 μg/mL
  Growth temperature: 37°C
  Growth strain: DH5alpha
  Copy number: High Copy
Gene/Insert
  Gene/Insert name: SARS-CoV-2 nsp11
  Species: S. cerevisiae (budding yeast); Severe acute respiratory syndrome coronavirus 2
  Insert size (bp): 32
  Mutation: wt
  Entrez Gene: ORF1ab (a.k.a. GU280_gp01)
  Promoter: pGAL1
  Cloning method: Unknown
Resource information
  A portion of this plasmid was derived from a plasmid made by: GinkgoBioworks
Depositor comments: NCBI Reference Sequence: YP_009725312.1. Created by gene synthesis with Not1 site. NGS used for QC was performed by Ginkgo and may not fully cover the entire plasmid.
How to cite: pGBW-m4046701 was a gift from Ginkgo Bioworks & Benjie Chen (Addgene plasmid # 149180 ; http://n2t.net/addgene:149180 ; RRID:Addgene_149180)
