[The description below was written by a language model from this plasmid's Addgene catalogue record and pLannotate feature annotations shown in this document.]
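Description:
pGBW-m4046701 is an E. coli–S. cerevisiae shuttle plasmid for galactose-inducible expression of SARS-CoV-2 nsp11 in budding yeast. In bacteria it replicates from a high-copy ColE1/pUC-type origin and is selected with ampicillin through a β-lactamase gene, which the annotation places downstream of a cat promoter. A short stretch annotated as rop sits next to AmpR, although the catalogue lists the plasmid as high copy. Phage T3Te and T7Te terminators flank the bacterial origin, and a tonB terminator lies upstream of the resistance cassette, which should insulate these modules from read-through transcription. In yeast the plasmid is maintained episomally at multiple copies by the 2μ origin and selected by uracil prototrophy through URA3, a marker that can also be counterselected with 5-FOA.

The expression cassette consists of the GAL1 promoter, which is regulated by Gal4 and induced by galactose, followed by a CYC1 terminator fragment. The insert lies in the short gap between these two elements and was not picked up as a feature in the automated annotation, which is unsurprising given its recorded size of only 32 bp. nsp11 is a very short peptide from the ORF1a polyprotein of SARS-CoV-2. The wild-type sequence was made by gene synthesis with a NotI site, and the listing of yeast alongside the virus as species may indicate adaptation for that host, though the record does not say so. No epitope tags or reporters are annotated.

The sequenced record is 4,803 nt, somewhat more than the sum of the stated backbone and insert sizes, and the depositor notes that its own NGS quality control may not cover the whole plasmid. The construct belongs to a set of SARS-CoV-2 protein expression plasmids and is suited to studying nsp11 in a yeast host.
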