Features (pLannotate 1.2.2; 12 found; start..end, strand, type, name):
     24..465     +  promoter       GAL1 promoter: S. cerevisiae GAL1; inducible promoter, regulated by Gal4
    541..713     +  terminator     CYC1 terminator (fragment): S. cerevisiae CYC1; transcription terminator for CYC1
    749..925     +  promoter       URA3 promoter (fragment): S. cerevisiae URA3
    926..1729    +  CDS            URA3: orotidine-5'-phosphate decarboxylase, required for uracil biosynthesis; S. cerevisiae URA3; yeast auxotrophic marker, counterselectable with 5-fluoroorotic acid (5-FOA)
   1812..2794    -  rep_origin     2μ ori: yeast 2μ plasmid origin of replication
   2872..2901    +  terminator     T3Te terminator: phage T3 early transcription terminator
   2923..3510    +  rep_origin     ori: high-copy-number ColE1/pMB1/pBR322/pUC origin of replication
   3522..3549    -  terminator     T7Te terminator: phage T7 early transcription terminator
   3573..3764    -  CDS            rop: Rop protein, which maintains plasmids at low copy number; rop
   3765..4625    -  CDS            AmpR: β-lactamase; bla; confers resistance to ampicillin, carbenicillin, and related antibiotics
   4626..4728    -  promoter       cat promoter: promoter of the E. coli cat gene encoding chloramphenicol acetyltransferase
   4729..4760    -  terminator     tonB terminator: bidirectional E. coli tonB-P14 transcription terminator
>Addgene plasmid #149180 | pGBW-m4046701 | addgene full sequence | sequence record 307346 | Addgene NGS Result
CGGCCGCTTGCTATATTGAAGTACGGATTAGAAGCCGCCGAGCGGGCGACAGCCCTCCGACGGAAGACTC
TCCTCCGTGCGTCCTCGTCTTCACCGGTCGCGTTCCTGAAACGCAGATGTGCCTCGCGCCGCACTGCTCC
GAACAATAAAGATTCTACAATACTAGCTTTTATGGTTATGAAGAGGAAAAATTGGCAGTAACCTGGCCCC
ACAAACCTTCAAATTAACGAATCAAATTAACAACCATAGGATGATAATGCGATTAGTTTTTTAGCCTTAT
TTCTGGGGTAATTAATCAGCGAAGCGATGATTTTTGATCTATTAACAGATATATAAATGGAAAAGCTGCA
TAACCACTTTAACTAATACTTTCAACATTTTCAGTTTGTATTACTTCTTATTCAAATGTCATAAAAGTAT
CAACAAAAAATTGTTAATATACCTCTATACTTTAACGTCAAGGAGAAAAAACTATAATGGCTGATGCACA
ATCGTTTTTAAACGGGTTTGCGTAAACAGGCCCCTTTTCCTTTGTCGATATCATGTAATTAGTTATGTCA
CGCTTACATTCACGCCCTCCTCCCACATCCGCTCTAACCGAAAAGGAAGGAGTTAGACAACCTGAAGTCT
AGGTCCCTATTTATTTTTTTTAATAGTTATGTTAGTATTAAGAACGTTATTTATATTTCAAATTTTTCTT
TTTTTTCTGTACAAAGCGGCCGCCGAACCACTAGTGCACTGCAGTACACGGTTTCCTTGAAATTTTTTTG
ATTCGGTAATCTCCGAACAGAAGGAAGAACGAAGGAAGGAGCACAGACTTAGATTGGTATATATACGCAT
ATGTAGTGTTGAAGAAACATGAAATTGCCCAGTATTCTTAACCCAACTGCACAGAACAAAAACGTGCAGG
AAACGAAGATAAATCATGTCGAAAGCTACATATAAGGAACGTGCTGCTACTCATCCTAGTCCTGTTGCTG
CCAAGCTATTTAATATCATGCACGAAAAGCAAACAAACTTGTGTGCTTCATTGGATGTTCGTACCACCAA
GGAATTACTGGAGTTAGTTGAAGCATTAGGTCCCAAAATTTGTTTACTAAAAACACATGTGGATATCTTG
ACTGATTTTTCCATGGAGGGCACAGTTAAGCCGCTAAAGGCATTATCCGCCAAGTACAATTTTTTACTCT
TCGAGGACAGAAAATTTGCTGACATTGGTAATACAGTCAAATTGCAGTACTCTGCGGGTGTATACAGAAT
AGCAGAATGGGCAGACATTACGAATGCACACGGTGTGGTGGGCCCAGGTATTGTTAGCGGTTTGAAGCAG
GCGGCAGAAGAAGTAACAAAGGAACCTAGAGGCCTTTTGATGTTAGCAGAATTGTCATGCAAGGGCTCCC
TATCTACTGGAGAATATACTAAGGGTACTGTTGACATTGCGAAGAGCGACAAAGATTTTGTTATCGGCTT
TATTGCTCAAAGAGACATGGGTGGAAGAGATGAAGGTTACGATTGGTTGATTATGACACCCGGTGTGGGT
TTAGATGACAAGGGAGATGCATTGGGTCAACAGTATAGAACCGTGGATGATGTGGTTTCTACAGGATCTG
ACATTATTATTGTTGGAAGAGGACTATTTGCAAAGGGAAGGGATGCTAAGGTAGAGGGTGAACGTTACAG
AAAAGCAGGCTGGGAAGCATATTTGAGAAGATGCGGCCAGCAAAACTAAAAAACTGTATTATAAGTAAAT
GCATGTATACTAAACTCACAAATTAGAGCTTCAATTTAATTATATCAGTTATTACCCGAGTAACGAAGCA
TCTGTGCTTCATTTTGTAGAACAAAAATGCAACGCGAGAGCGCTAATTTTTCAAACAAAGAATCTGAGCT
GCATTTTTACAGAACAGAAATGCAACGCGAAAGCGCTATTTTACCAACGAAGAATCTGTGCTTCATTTTT
GTAAAACAAAAATGCAACGCGAGAGCGCTAATTTTTCAAACAAAGAATCTGAGCTGCATTTTTACAGAAC
AGAAATGCAACGCGAGAGCGCTATTTTACCAACAAAGAATCTATACTTCTTTTTTGTTCTACAAAAATGC
ATCCCGAGAGCGCTATTTTTCTAACAAAGCATCTTAGATTACTTTTTTTCTCCTTTGTGCGCTCTATAAT
GCAGTCTCTTGATAACTTTTTGCACTGTAGGTCCGTTAAGGTTAGAAGAAGGCTACTTTGGTGTCTATTT
TCTCTTCCATAAAAAAAGCCTGACTCCACTTCCCGCGTTTACTGATTACTAGCGAAGCTGCGGGTGCATT
TTTTCAAGATAAAGGCATCCCCGATTATATTCTATACCGATGTGGATTGCGCATACTTTGTGAACAGAAA
GTGATAGCGTTGATGATTCTTCATTGGTCAGAAAATTATGAACGGTTTCTTCTATTTTGTCTCTATATAC
TACGTATAGGAAATGTTTACATTTTCGTATTGTTTTCGATTCACTCTATGAATAGTTCTTACTACAATTT
TTTTGTCTAAAGAGTAATACTAGAGATAAACATAAAAAATGTAGAGGTCGAGTTTAGATGCAAGTTCAAG
GAGCGAAAGGTGGATGGGTAGGTTATATAGGGATATAGCACAGAGATATATAGCAAAGAGATACTTTTGA
GCAATGTTTGTGGAAGCGGTATTCGCAATATTTTAGTAGCTCGTTACAGTCCGGTGCGTTTTTGGTTTTT
TGAAAGTGCGTCATCAGAGCGCTTTTGGTTTTCAAAAGCGCTCTGAAGTTCCTATACTTTCTAGCTAGAG
AATAGGAACTTCCCGAGCGGCCGCGTGTTACAAGCTTGACTCCAGCGTAACTGGACTGCAATCAACTCAC
TGGCTCACCTTCACGGGTGGGCCTTTCTTCGGTAGAAAATCAAAGGATCTTCTTGAGATCCTTTTTTTCT
GCGCGTAATCTGCTGCTTGCAAACAAAAAAACCACCGCTACCAGCGGTGGTTTGTTTGCCGGATCAAGAG
CTACCAACTCTTTTTCCGAGGTAACTGGCTTCAGCAGAGCGCAGATACCAAATACTGTTCTTCTAGTGTA
GCCGTAGTTAGGCCACCACTTCAAGAACTCTGTAGCACCGCCTACATACCTCGCTCTGCTAATCCTGTTA
CCAGTGGCTGCTGCCAGTGGCGATAAGTCGTGTCTTACCGGGTTGGACTCAAGACGATAGTTACCGGATA
AGGCGCAGCGGTCGGGCTGAACGGGGGGTTCGTGCACACAGCCCAGCTTGGAGCGAACGACCTACACCGA
ACTGAGATACCTACAGCGTGAGCTATGAGAAAGCGCCACGCTTCCCGAAGGGAGAAAGGCGGACAGGTAT
CCGGTAAGCGGCAGGGTCGGAACAGGAGAGCGCACGAGGGAGCTTCCAGGGGTAAACGCCTGGTATCTTT
ATAGTCCTGTCGGGTTTCGCCACCTCTGACTTGAGCATCGATTTTTGTGATGCTCGTCAGGGGGGCGGAG
CCTATGGAAAAACGCCAGCAACGCAGAAAGGCCCACCCGAAGGTGAGCCAGGTGATTACATTTGGGCCCT
CATCAGAGGTTTTCACCGTCATCACCGAAACGCGCGAGGCAGCTGCGGTAAAGCTCATCAGCGTGGTCGT
GAAGCGATTCACAGATGTCTGCCTGTTCATCCGCGTCCAGCTCGTTGAGTTTCTCCAGAAGCGTTAATGT
CTGGCTTCTGATAAAGCGGGCCATGTTAAGGGCGGTTTTTTCCTGTTTGGTCACTTACCAATGCTTAATC
AGTGAGGCACCTATCTCAGCGATCTGTCTATTTCGTTCATCCATAGTTGCCTGACTCCCCGTCGTGTAGA
TAACTACGATGCGGGAGGGCTTACCATCTGGCCCCAGTGCTGCAATGATACCGCGAGACCCACGCTCACC
GGCTCCAGATTTATCAGCAATAAACCAGCCAGCCGGGAGGGCCGAGCGCAGAAGTGATCCTGCAACTTTA
TCCGCCTCCATCCAGTCTATTAATTGTTGCCGGGAAGCTAGAGTAAGTAGTTCGCCAGTTAATAGTTTGC
GCAACGTTGTTGCCATTGCTACAGGCATCGTGGTGTCACGCTCGTCGTTTGGTATGGCTTCATTCAGCTC
CGGTTCCCAACGATCAAGGCGAGTTACATGATCCCCCATGTTGTGCAAAAAAGCGGTTAGCTCCTTCGGT
CCTCCGATCGTTGCCAGAAGTAAGTTGGCCGCAGTGTTATCACTCATGGTTATGGCAGCACTGCATAATT
CTCTTACTGTCATGCCATCCGTGAGATGCTTTTCTGTGACTGGTGAGTACTCAACCAAGTCATTCTGAGA
ATAGTGTATGCGGCGACCGAGTTGCTCTTGCCCGGCGTCAATACGGGATAATACCGCGCCACATAGCAGA
ACTTTAAAAGTGCTCATCATTGGAAAACGTTCTTCGGGGCGTAAACTCTCAAGGATCTTACCGCTGTTGA
GATCCAGTTCGATGTAACCCACTCGTGCACCCAACTGATCTTCAGCATCTTTTACTTTCACCAGCGTTTC
TGGGTGAGCAAAAACAGGAAGGCAAAATGCCGCAAAAAAGGGAATAAGGGCGACACGGAAATGTTGAATA
CTCATTTTAGCTTCCTTAGCTCCTGAAAATCTCGATAACTCAAAAAATACGCCCGGTAGTGATCTTATTT
CATTATGGTGAAAGTTGGAACCTCTTACGTGCCGATCAAGTCAAAAGCCTCCGGTCGGAGGCTTTTGACT
TTCTGCTATGGAGGTCAGGTATGATTTAAATGGTCAGTTAGAG
